Addgene plasmid #89871: pTRE-EGFP
Purpose: EGFP reporter vector for iTango system
Depositing lab: Hyungbae Kwon. Publication: Temporally precise labeling and control of neuromodulatory circuits in the mammalian brain. Lee D, Creed M, Jung K, Stefanelli T, Wendler DJ, Oh WC, Mignocchi NL, Luscher C, Kwon HB. Nat Methods. 2017 May;14(5):495-503. doi: 10.1038/nmeth.4234. Epub 2017 Apr 3. PubMed 28369042.
Backbone
  Vector backbone: pSyc 181 P2A
  Total vector size (bp): 4855
  Vector type: Mammalian Expression
Growth in bacteria
  Bacterial resistance: Ampicillin, 100 μg/mL
  Growth temperature: 37°C
  Growth strain: DH5alpha
  Copy number: High Copy
Gene/Insert
  Gene/Insert name: tetO-EGFP
  Species: Synthetic
  Insert size (bp): 4855
  Promoter: TetO
  Cloning method: Restriction Enzyme; 5′ cloning site EcoRI (not destroyed); 3′ cloning site NheI (not destroyed)
  Sequencing primers: 5′ cgcctggagacgccatcc; 3′ GTAATACGACTCACTATAGG
Terms and licenses: Academic/Nonprofit Terms; Industry Terms: Not Available to Industry
How to cite: pTRE-EGFP was a gift from Hyungbae Kwon (Addgene plasmid # 89871 ; http://n2t.net/addgene:89871 ; RRID:Addgene_89871)
