[The description below was written by a language model from this plasmid's Addgene catalogue record and pLannotate feature annotations shown in this document.]
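Description:
pTRE-EGFP is a small mammalian expression plasmid of about 4.9 kb, built on a backbone recorded as pSyc 181 P2A, that serves as the fluorescent reporter component of the iTango system. It is maintained in E. coli at high copy through a ColE1/pUC-type origin and selected with ampicillin via the β-lactamase gene and its native promoter. The backbone also carries an f1 phage origin, lac promoter/operator and CAP site remnants, short lacI and lacZα fragments, and T3 and T7 phage promoters. These are typical leftovers of a phagemid-style cloning vector and have no evident role in the reporter function.

The payload is a tetO-driven EGFP cassette. The annotation shows two overlapping tetracycline response element calls, each described as seven tetO repeats, which suggests an extended operator array. A fragment matching a Tet-responsive minimal promoter follows, then the full EGFP coding sequence. Between the operator region and the minimal promoter fragment the software also flags a partial match to the N-terminal portion of mVenus (VN173). The record does not explain this, so it may be a residual GFP-family sequence from the parent vector. An SV40 polyadenylation signal lies just downstream of EGFP, although it is annotated on the opposite strand.

Because the promoter is silent unless a tetracycline-controlled transactivator binds the operators, EGFP reports tTA activity. In Tango-type assays this transactivator is released only when the designed signalling event occurs. The associated work concerns temporally precise labelling of neuromodulatory circuits in the mammalian brain, consistent with use of this plasmid as the green readout co-delivered with the iTango sensor components.
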