Features (pLannotate 1.2.2; 17 found; start..end, strand, type, name):
     21..291     +  protein_bind   tetracycline response element: contains seven copies of the tetracycline operator tetO tetracycline repressor TetR
    273..543     +  protein_bind   tetracycline response element: contains seven copies of the tetracycline operator tetO tetracycline repressor TetR
    598..969     +  CDS            VN173 (fragment): N-terminal fragment of mVenus for use in bimolecular fluorescence complementation (BiFC) (Kodama and Hu, 2010)
    976..1021    +  promoter       TRE3GV promoter (fragment): 3rd-generation Tet-responsive promoter that can be activated by binding of Tet-On® 3G, optimized for retroviral and lentiviral vectors
   1129..1845    +  CDS            EGFP: EGFP is a basic (constitutively fluorescent) green fluorescent protein published in 1996, derived from Aequorea victoria. It is reported to be a rapidly-maturing weak dimer with moderate acid sensitivity.
   1858..1876    -  promoter       T7 promoter: promoter for bacteriophage T7 RNA polymerase
   1881..2015    -  polyA_signal   SV40 poly(A) signal: SV40 polyadenylation signal
   2128..2146    -  promoter       T3 promoter: promoter for bacteriophage T3 RNA polymerase
   2191..2207    -  protein_bind   lac operator: The lac repressor binds to the lac operator to inhibit transcription in E. coli. This inhibition can be relieved by adding lactose or isopropyl-β-D-thiogalactopyranoside (IPTG). lac repressor encoded by lacI
   2215..2245    -  promoter       lac promoter: promoter for the E. coli lac operon
   2260..2281    -  protein_bind   CAP binding site: CAP binding activates transcription in the presence of cAMP. E. coli catabolite activator protein
   2294..2386    -  CDS            lacI (fragment): lac repressor; lacI; The lac repressor binds to the lac operator to inhibit transcription in E. coli. This inhibition can be relieved by adding lactose or isopropyl-β-D-thiogalactopyranoside (IPTG).
   2568..3156    -  rep_origin     ori: high-copy-number ColE1/pMB1/pBR322/pUC origin of replication
   3327..4187    -  CDS            AmpR: β-lactamase; bla; confers resistance to ampicillin, carbenicillin, and related antibiotics
   4188..4292    -  promoter       AmpR promoter: bla
   4345..4773    -  rep_origin     f1 ori (sequence partly withheld): f1 bacteriophage origin of replication; arrow indicates direction of (+) strand synthesis
   4778..4844    -  CDS            lacZα (fragment): LacZα fragment of β-galactosidase; lacZ fragment
>Addgene plasmid #89871 | pTRE-EGFP | addgene full sequence | sequence record 177097 | Addgene NGS Result
CCCTCGATCGAGTTTACCACTCCCTATCAGTGATAGAGAAAAGTGAAAGTCGAGTTTACCACTCCCTATC
AGTGATAGAGAAAAGTGAAAGTCGAGTTTACCACTCCCTATCAGTGATAGAGAAAAGTGAAAGTCGAGTT
TACCACTCCCTATCAGTGATAGAGAAAAGTGAAAGTCGAGTTTACCACTCCCTATCAGTGATAGAGAAAA
GTGAAAGTCGAGTTTACCACTCCCTATCAGTGATAGAGAAAAGTGAAAGTCGAGTTTACCACTCCCTATC
AGTGATAGAGAAAAGTGAAAGTCGAGTTTACCACTCCCTATCAGTGATAGAGAAAAGTGAAAGTCGAGTT
TACCACTCCCTATCAGTGATAGAGAAAAGTGAAAGTCGAGTTTACCACTCCCTATCAGTGATAGAGAAAA
GTGAAAGTCGAGTTTACCACTCCCTATCAGTGATAGAGAAAAGTGAAAGTCGAGTTTACCACTCCCTATC
AGTGATAGAGAAAAGTGAAAGTCGAGTTTACCACTCCCTATCAGTGATAGAGAAAAGTGAAAGTCGAGCT
CGGTACGCTATGGCATGCATGTGTCGCGACCTGCAGGCCCTGAAGTTCATCTGCACCACCGGCAAGCTGC
CCGTGCCCTGGCCCACCCTCGTGACCACCCTGACCTGGGGCGTGCAGTGCTTCGCCCGCTACCCCGACCA
CATGAAGCAGCACGACTTCTTCAAGTCCGCCATGCCCGAAGGCTACGTCCAGGAGCGCACCATCTTCTTC
AAGGACGACGGCAACTACAAGACCCGCGCCGAGGTGAAGTTCGAGGGCGACACCCTGGTGAACCGCATCG
AGCTGAAGGGCATCGACTTCAAGGAGGACGGCAACATCCTGGGGCACAAGCTGGAGTACAACGCCATCAG
CGACAACGTCTATATCACCGCCGACAAGCAGAAGAACGGCATCAAGGCCAACTTCAAGAGCTAGCCCTAT
ATAAGCAGAGCTCGTTTAGTGAACCGTCAGATCGCCTGGAGACGCCATCCACGCTGTTTTGACCTCCATA
GAAGACACCGGGACCGATCCAGCCTCCGCGGCCCCGGTACCGAATTCAAGGCCTCTCGAGCCTCTAGAAG
GTGGCGGAATGGTGAGCAAGGGCGAGGAGCTGTTCACCGGGGTGGTGCCCATCCTGGTCGAGCTGGACGG
CGACGTAAACGGCCACAAGTTCAGCGTGTCCGGCGAGGGCGAGGGCGATGCCACCTACGGCAAGCTGACC
CTGAAGTTCATCTGCACCACCGGCAAGCTGCCCGTGCCCTGGCCCACCCTCGTGACCACCCTGACCTACG
GCGTGCAGTGCTTCAGCCGCTACCCCGACCACATGAAGCAGCACGACTTCTTCAAGTCCGCCATGCCCGA
AGGCTACGTCCAGGAGCGCACCATCTTCTTCAAGGACGACGGCAACTACAAGACCCGCGCCGAGGTGAAG
TTCGAGGGCGACACCCTGGTGAACCGCATCGAGCTGAAGGGCATCGACTTCAAGGAGGACGGCAACATCC
TGGGGCACAAGCTGGAGTACAACTACAACAGCCACAACGTCTATATCATGGCCGACAAGCAGAAGAACGG
CATCAAGGTGAACTTCAAGATCCGCCACAACATCGAGGACGGCAGCGTGCAGCTCGCCGACCACTACCAG
CAGAACACCCCCATCGGCGACGGCCCCGTGCTGCTGCCCGACAACCACTACCTGAGCACCCAGTCCGCCC
TGAGCAAAGACCCCAACGAGAAGCGCGATCACATGGTCCTGCTGGAGTTCGTGACCGCCGCCGGGATCAC
TCTCGGCATGGACGAGCTGTACAAGTAGGCTAGCCTCCCTATAGTGAGTCGTATTACGTAGATCCAGACA
TGATAAGATACATTGATGAGTTTGGACAAACCACAACTAGAATGCAGTGAAAAAAATGCTTTATTTGTGA
AATTTGTGATGCTATTGCTTTATTTGTAACCATTATAAGCTGCAATAAACAAGTTAACAACAACAATTGC
ATTCATTTTATGTTTCAGGTTCAGGGGGAGGTGTGGGAGGTTTTTTAATTCGCGTCCGCGGCGCCAATGC
ATTGGGCCCGGTACCCAGCTTTTGTTCCCTTTAGTGAGGGTTAATTGCGCGCTTGGCGTAATCATGGTCA
TAGCTGTTTCCTGTGTGAAATTGTTATCCGCTCACAATTCCACACAACATACGAGCCGGGAGCATAAAGT
GTAAAGCCTGGGGTGCCTAATGAGTGAGCTAACTCACATTAATTGCGTTGCGCTCACTGCCCGCTTTCCA
GTCGGGAAACCTGTCGTGCCAGCTGCATTAATGAATCGGCCAACGCGCGGGGAGAGGCGGTTTGCGTATT
GGGCGCTCTTCCGCTTCCTCGCTCACTGACTCGCTGCGCTCGGTCGTTCGGCTGCGGGAGCGGTATCAGC
TCACTCAAAGGCGGTAATACGGTTATCCACAGAATCAGGGGATAACGCAGGAAAGAACATGTGAGCAAAA
GGCCAGCAAAAGGCCAGGAACCGTAAAAAGGCCGCGTTGCTGGCGTTTTTCCATAGGCTCCGCCCCCCTG
ACGAGCATCACAAAAATCGACGCTCAAGTCAGAGGTGGCGAAACCCGACAGGACTATAAAGATACCAGGC
GTTTCCCCCTGGAAGCTCCCTCGTGCGCTCTCCTGTTCCGACCCTGCCGCTTACCGGATACCTGTCCGCC
TTTCTCCCTTCGGGAAGCGTGGCGCTTTCTCATAGCTCACGCTGTAGGTATCTCAGTTCGGTGTAGGTCG
TTCGCTCCAAGCTGGGCTGTGTGCACGAACCCCCCGTTCAGCCCGACCGCTGCGCCTTATCCGGTAACTA
TCGTCTTGAGTCCAACCCGGTAAGACACGACTTATCGCCACTGGCAGCAGCCACTGGTAACAGGATTAGC
AGAGCGAGGTATGTAGGCGGTGCTACAGAGTTCTTGAAGTGGTGGCCTAACTACGGCTACACTAGAAGAA
CAGTATTTGGTATCTGCGCTCTGCTGAAGCCAGTTACCTTCGGAAAAAGAGTTGGTAGCTCTTGATCCGG
CAAACAAACCACCGCTGGTAGCGGTGGTTTTTTTGTTTGCAAGCAGCAGATTACGCGCAGAAAAAAAGGA
TCTCAAGAAGATCCTTTGATCTTTTCTACGGGGTCTGACGCTCAGTGGAACGAAAACTCACGTTAAGGGA
TTTTGGTCATGAGATTATCAAAAAGGATCTTCACCTAGATCCTTTTAAATTAAAAATGAAGTTTTAAATC
AATCTAAAGTATATATGAGTAAACTTGGTCTGACAGTTACCAATGCTTAATCAGTGAGGCACCTATCTCA
GCGATCTGTCTATTTCGTTCATCCATAGTTGCCTGACTCCCCGTCGTGTAGATAACTACGATACGGGAGG
GCTTACCATCTGGCCCCAGTGCTGCAATGATACCGCGAGACCCACGCTCACCGGCTCCAGATTTATCAGC
AATAAACCAGCCAGCCGGAAGGGCCGAGCGCAGAAGTGGTCCTGCAACTTTATCCGCCTCCATCCAGTCT
ATTAATTGTTGCCGGGAAGCTAGAGTAAGTAGTTCGCCAGTTAATAGTTTGCGCAACGTTGTTGCCATTG
CTACAGGCATCGTGGTGTCACGCTCGTCGTTTGGTATGGCTTCATTCAGCTCCGGTTCCCAACGATCAAG
GCGAGTTACATGATCCCCCATGTTGTGCAAAAAAGCGGTTAGCTCCTTCGGTCCTCCGATCGTTGTCAGA
AGTAAGTTGGCCGCAGTGTTATCACTCATGGTTATGGCAGCACTGCATAATTCTCTTACTGTCATGCCAT
CCGTAAGATGCTTTTCTGTGACTGGTGAGTACTCAACCAAGTCATTCTGAGAATAGTGTATGCGGCGACC
GAGTTGCTCTTGCCCGGCGTCAATACGGGATAATACCGCGCCACATAGCAGAACTTTAAAAGTGCTCATC
ATTGGAAAACGTTCTTCGGGGCGAAAACTCTCAAGGATCTTACCGCTGTTGAGATCCAGTTCGATGTAAC
CCACTCGTGCACCCAACTGATCTTCAGCATCTTTTACTTTCACCAGCGTTTCTGGGTGAGCAAAAACAGG
AAGGCAAAATGCCGCAAAAAAGGGAATAAGGGCGACACGGAAATGTTGAATACTCATACTCTTCCTTTTT
CAATATTATTGAAGCATTTATCAGGGTTATTGTCTCATGAGCGGATACATATTTGAATGTATTTAGAAAA
ATAAACAAATAGGGGTTCCGCGCACATTTCCCCGAAAAGTGCCACCTAAATTGTAAGCGTTAATATTTTG
TTAAAATTCGCGTTAAATTTTTGTTAAATCAGCTCATTTTTTAACCAATAGGCCGAAATCGGCAAAATCC
CTTATAAATCAAAAGAATAGACCGAGATAGGGT
[37 nt withheld, positions 4444-4480]
AAAGAACGTGGACTCCAACGTCAAAGG
[49 nt withheld, positions 4508-4556]
T
[91 nt withheld, positions 4558-4648]
G
[124 nt withheld, positions 4650-4773]
CCCATTCGCCATTCAGGCTGCGCAACTGTTGGGAAGGGCGATCGGTGCGGGCCTCTTCGCTATTACGCCA
GTCGACGATAT
